Addgene plasmid #203442: pC129: pAAV.CMV-CasRx mCh
Purpose: Plasmid expressing active RfxCas13d with mCherry reporter for investigating CasRx activity
Depositing lab: Guei-Sheung Liu. Depositing organization: Centre for Eye Research Australia. Publication: Characterization of RNA editing and gene therapy with a compact CRISPR-Cas13 in the retina. Kumar S, Hsiao YW, Wong VHY, Aubin D, Wang JH, Lisowski L, Rakoczy EP, Li F, Alarcon-Martinez L, Gonzalez-Cordero A, Bui BV, Liu GS. Proc Natl Acad Sci U S A. 2024 Nov 5;121(45):e2408345121. doi: 10.1073/pnas.2408345121. Epub 2024 Oct 30. PubMed 39475642.
Backbone
  Vector backbone: pAAV.CMV-BGHpA
  Vector type: Mammalian Expression, AAV, CRISPR
Growth in bacteria
  Bacterial resistance: Ampicillin, 100 μg/mL
  Growth temperature: 37°C
  Growth strain: NEB Stable
  Copy number: High Copy
Gene/Insert
  Gene/Insert name: RfxCas13d-T2A-mCherry
  Species: Synthetic; Discosoma sp.
  Insert size (bp): 3780
  Promoter: CMV
  Cloning method: Gibson Cloning
  Sequencing primers: 5′ CGCAAATGGGCGGTAGGCGTG; 3′ TAGAAGGCACAGTCGAGG
Terms and licenses: Academic/Nonprofit Terms; Industry Terms: Not Available to Industry
How to cite: pC129: pAAV.CMV-CasRx mCh was a gift from Guei-Sheung Liu (Addgene plasmid # 203442 ; http://n2t.net/addgene:203442 ; RRID:Addgene_203442)
