[The description below was written by a language model from this plasmid's Addgene catalogue record and pLannotate feature annotations shown in this document.]
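Description:
pC129: pAAV.CMV-CasRx mCh is an AAV transfer plasmid for mammalian expression of the RNA-targeting CRISPR effector RfxCas13d (CasRx) together with a red fluorescent reporter. It is built on the pAAV.CMV-BGHpA backbone and is maintained in bacteria through a high-copy ColE1/pUC-type origin with ampicillin selection (AmpR under its own bla promoter). An f1 phage origin and small remnants of the pBR322 bom and rop regions are also annotated in the backbone. The recombination-deficient strain listed for propagation fits the presence of the repeat-rich AAV2 inverted terminal repeats.

The ITRs flank the expression cassette and provide the cis signals needed for replication and packaging of the intervening DNA into AAV particles. Between them, the CMV enhancer and immediate-early promoter drive a single open reading frame recorded as RfxCas13d-T2A-mCherry, terminated by the bovine growth hormone polyadenylation signal. The feature table shows the Cas13d coding sequence followed by a short match to an HA epitope tag and then mCherry. The T2A element named in the catalogue is not separately annotated but would lie in the gap between the HA match and mCherry, allowing the nuclease and the reporter to be produced as separate proteins from one transcript. Gateway attB4, attB1 and attB2 sites surround the promoter and insert, apparently as remnants of modular assembly. No guide RNA cassette is annotated, so a guide would have to be supplied separately.

The stated purpose is to express active CasRx with mCherry marking the expressing cells, for investigating CasRx activity. Two sequence records are available. The full 7,574 nt record shows complete ITRs, whereas the slightly shorter one detects only ITR fragments. The two agree in all other features.
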