Features (pLannotate 1.2.2; 18 found; start..end, strand, type, name):
      1..141     -  repeat_region  AAV2 ITR: inverted terminal repeat of adeno-associated virus serotype 2 inverted
    148..168     +  protein_bind   attB4: mutant version of attB; core recombination site for the Gateway® BP reaction BP Clonase™
    229..532     +  enhancer       CMV enhancer: human cytomegalovirus immediate early enhancer
    533..736     +  promoter       CMV promoter: human cytomegalovirus (CMV) immediate early promoter
    758..778     +  protein_bind   attB1: mutant version of attB; core recombination site for the Gateway® BP reaction BP Clonase™
    824..3721    +  CDS            RfxCas13d: RNA-targeting Type VI CRISPR protein from Ruminococcus flavefaciens strain XPD3002 (Konermann et al., 2018)
   3761..3787    +  CDS            3xHA (fragment): three tandem HA epitope tags
   3857..4564    +  CDS            mCherry: mCherry is a basic (constitutively fluorescent) red fluorescent protein published in 2004, derived from Discosoma sp.. It is reported to be a very rapidly-maturing monomer with low acid sensitivity.
   4571..4591    -  protein_bind   attB2: mutant version of attB; core recombination site for the Gateway® BP reaction BP Clonase™
   4622..4733    +  polyA_signal   bGH poly(A) signal: bovine growth hormone polyadenylation signal
   4837..4977    +  repeat_region  AAV2 ITR: inverted terminal repeat of adeno-associated virus serotype 2 inverted
   4982..5033    -  misc_feature   bom (fragment): basis of mobility region from pBR322
   5052..5507    +  rep_origin     f1 ori (sequence partly withheld): f1 bacteriophage origin of replication; arrow indicates direction of (+) strand synthesis
   5508..5557    -  misc_feature   bom (fragment): basis of mobility region from pBR322
   5659..5694    -  CDS            rop (fragment): Rop protein, which maintains plasmids at low copy number; rop
   5789..5893    +  promoter       AmpR promoter: bla
   5894..6754    +  CDS            AmpR: β-lactamase; bla; confers resistance to ampicillin, carbenicillin, and related antibiotics
   6925..7513    +  rep_origin     ori: high-copy-number ColE1/pMB1/pBR322/pUC origin of replication
>Addgene plasmid #203442 | pC129: pAAV.CMV-CasRx mCh | addgene full sequence | sequence record 409551 | Addgene NGS Result
CCTGCAGGCAGCTGCGCGCTCGCTCGCTCACTGAGGCCGCCCGGGCAAAGCCCGGGCGTCGGGCGACCTT
TGGTCGCCCGGCCTCAGTGAGCGAGCGAGCGCGCAGAGAGGGAGTGGCCAACTCCATCACTAGGGGTTCC
TTCTAGACAACTTTGTATAGAAAAGTTGTAGTTATTAATAGTAATCAATTACGGGGTCATTAGTTCATAG
CCCATATATGGAGTTCCGCGTTACATAACTTACGGTAAATGGCCCGCCTGGCTGACCGCCCAACGACCCC
CGCCCATTGACGTCAATAATGACGTATGTTCCCATAGTAACGCCAATAGGGACTTTCCATTGACGTCAAT
GGGTGGAGTATTTACGGTAAACTGCCCACTTGGCAGTACATCAAGTGTATCATATGCCAAGTACGCCCCC
TATTGACGTCAATGACGGTAAATGGCCCGCCTGGCATTATGCCCAGTACATGACCTTATGGGACTTTCCT
ACTTGGCAGTACATCTACGTATTAGTCATCGCTATTACCATGGTGATGCGGTTTTGGCAGTACATCAATG
GGCGTGGATAGCGGTTTGACTCACGGGGATTTCCAAGTCTCCACCCCATTGACGTCAATGGGAGTTTGTT
TTGGCACCAAAATCAACGGGACTTTCCAAAATGTCGTAACAACTCCGCCCCATTGACGCAAATGGGCGGT
AGGCGTGTACGGTGGGAGGTCTATATAAGCAGAGCTGGTTTAGTGAACCGTCAGATCCAAGTTTGTACAA
AAAAGCAGGCTGCCACCATGAGCCCCAAGAAGAAGAGAAAGGTGGAGGCCAGCATCGAAAAAAAAAAGTC
CTTCGCCAAGGGCATGGGCGTGAAGTCCACACTCGTGTCCGGCTCCAAAGTGTACATGACAACCTTCGCC
GAAGGCAGCGACGCCAGGCTGGAAAAGATCGTGGAGGGCGACAGCATCAGGAGCGTGAATGAGGGCGAGG
CCTTCAGCGCTGAAATGGCCGATAAAAACGCCGGCTATAAGATCGGCAACGCCAAATTCAGCCATCCTAA
GGGCTACGCCGTGGTGGCTAACAACCCTCTGTATACAGGACCCGTCCAGCAGGATATGCTCGGCCTGAAG
GAAACTCTGGAAAAGAGGTACTTCGGCGAGAGCGCTGATGGCAATGACAATATTTGTATCCAGGTGATCC
ATAACATCCTGGACATTGAAAAAATCCTCGCCGAATACATTACCAACGCCGCCTACGCCGTCAACAATAT
CTCCGGCCTGGATAAGGACATTATTGGATTCGGCAAGTTCTCCACAGTGTATACCTACGACGAATTCAAA
GACCCCGAGCACCATAGGGCCGCTTTCAACAATAACGATAAGCTCATCAACGCCATCAAGGCCCAGTATG
ACGAGTTCGACAACTTCCTCGATAACCCCAGACTCGGCTATTTCGGCCAGGCCTTTTTCAGCAAGGAGGG
CAGAAATTACATCATCAATTACGGCAACGAATGCTATGACATTCTGGCCCTCCTGAGCGGACTGAGGCAC
TGGGTGGTCCATAACAACGAAGAAGAGTCCAGGATCTCCAGGACCTGGCTCTACAACCTCGATAAGAACC
TCGACAACGAATACATCTCCACCCTCAACTACCTCTACGACAGGATCACCAATGAGCTGACCAACTCCTT
CTCCAAGAACTCCGCCGCCAACGTGAACTATATTGCCGAAACTCTGGGAATCAACCCTGCCGAATTCGCC
GAACAATATTTCAGATTCAGCATTATGAAAGAGCAGAAAAACCTCGGATTCAATATCACCAAGCTCAGGG
AAGTGATGCTGGACAGGAAGGATATGTCCGAGATCAGGAAAAATCATAAGGTGTTCGACTCCATCAGGAC
CAAGGTCTACACCATGATGGACTTTGTGATTTATAGGTATTACATCGAAGAGGATGCCAAGGTGGCTGCC
GCCAATAAGTCCCTCCCCGATAATGAGAAGTCCCTGAGCGAGAAGGATATCTTTGTGATTAACCTGAGGG
GCTCCTTCAACGACGACCAGAAGGATGCCCTCTACTACGATGAAGCTAATAGAATTTGGAGAAAGCTCGA
AAATATCATGCACAACATCAAGGAATTTAGGGGAAACAAGACAAGAGAGTATAAGAAGAAGGACGCCCCT
AGACTGCCCAGAATCCTGCCCGCTGGCCGTGATGTTTCCGCCTTCAGCAAACTCATGTATGCCCTGACCA
TGTTCCTGGATGGCAAGGAGATCAACGACCTCCTGACCACCCTGATTAATAAATTCGATAACATCCAGAG
CTTCCTGAAGGTGATGCCTCTCATCGGAGTCAACGCTAAGTTCGTGGAGGAATACGCCTTTTTCAAAGAC
TCCGCCAAGATCGCCGATGAGCTGAGGCTGATCAAGTCCTTCGCTAGAATGGGAGAACCTATTGCCGATG
CCAGGAGGGCCATGTATATCGACGCCATCCGTATTTTAGGAACCAACCTGTCCTATGATGAGCTCAAGGC
CCTCGCCGACACCTTTTCCCTGGACGAGAACGGAAACAAGCTCAAGAAAGGCAAGCACGGCATGAGAAAT
TTCATTATTAATAACGTGATCAGCAATAAAAGGTTCCACTACCTGATCAGATACGGTGATCCTGCCCACC
TCCATGAGATCGCCAAAAACGAGGCCGTGGTGAAGTTCGTGCTCGGCAGGATCGCTGACATCCAGAAAAA
ACAGGGCCAGAACGGCAAGAACCAGATCGACAGGTACTACGAAACTTGTATCGGAAAGGATAAGGGCAAG
AGCGTGAGCGAAAAGGTGGACGCTCTCACAAAGATCATCACCGGAATGAACTACGACCAATTCGACAAGA
AAAGGAGCGTCATTGAGGACACCGGCAGGGAAAACGCCGAGAGGGAGAAGTTTAAAAAGATCATCAGCCT
GTACCTCACCGTGATCTACCACATCCTCAAGAATATTGTCAATATCAACGCCAGGTACGTCATCGGATTC
CATTGCGTCGAGCGTGATGCTCAACTGTACAAGGAGAAAGGCTACGACATCAATCTCAAGAAACTGGAAG
AGAAGGGATTCAGCTCCGTCACCAAGCTCTGCGCTGGCATTGATGAAACTGCCCCCGATAAGAGAAAGGA
CGTGGAAAAGGAGATGGCTGAAAGAGCCAAGGAGAGCATTGACAGCCTCGAGAGCGCCAACCCCAAGCTG
TATGCCAATTACATCAAATACAGCGACGAGAAGAAAGCCGAGGAGTTCACCAGGCAGATTAACAGGGAGA
AGGCCAAAACCGCCCTGAACGCCTACCTGAGGAACACCAAGTGGAATGTGATCATCAGGGAGGACCTCCT
GAGAATTGACAACAAGACATGTACCCTGTTCAGAAACAAGGCCGTCCACCTGGAAGTGGCCAGGTATGTC
CACGCCTATATCAACGACATTGCCGAGGTCAATTCCTACTTCCAACTGTACCATTACATCATGCAGAGAA
TTATCATGAATGAGAGGTACGAGAAAAGCAGCGGAAAGGTGTCCGAGTACTTCGACGCTGTGAATGACGA
GAAGAAGTACAACGATAGGCTCCTGAAACTGCTGTGTGTGCCTTTCGGCTACTGTATCCCCAGGTTTAAG
AACCTGAGCATCGAGGCCCTGTTCGATAGGAACGAGGCCGCCAAGTTCGACAAGGAGAAAAAGAAGGTGT
CCGGCAATTCCGGATCCGGACCTAAGAAAAAGAGGAAGGTGGCGGCCGCTTACCCATACGATGTTCCAGA
TTACGCTGCTAGCGGCAGTGGAGAGGGCAGAGGAAGTCTGCTAACATGCGGTGACGTCGAGGAGAATCCT
GGCCCAATGGTGAGCAAGGGCGAGGAGGATAACATGGCCATCATCAAGGAGTTCATGCGCTTCAAGGTGC
ACATGGAGGGCTCCGTGAACGGCCACGAGTTCGAGATCGAGGGCGAGGGCGAGGGCCGCCCCTACGAGGG
CACCCAGACCGCCAAGCTGAAGGTGACCAAGGGTGGCCCCCTGCCCTTCGCCTGGGACATCCTGTCCCCT
CAGTTCATGTACGGCTCCAAGGCCTACGTGAAGCACCCCGCCGACATCCCCGACTACTTGAAGCTGTCCT
TCCCCGAGGGCTTCAAGTGGGAGCGCGTGATGAACTTCGAGGACGGCGGCGTGGTGACCGTGACCCAGGA
CTCCTCCCTGCAGGACGGCGAGTTCATCTACAAGGTGAAGCTGCGCGGCACCAACTTCCCCTCCGACGGC
CCCGTAATGCAGAAGAAGACCATGGGCTGGGAGGCCTCCTCCGAGCGGATGTACCCCGAGGACGGCGCCC
TGAAGGGCGAGATCAAGCAGAGGCTGAAGCTGAAGGACGGCGGCCACTACGACGCTGAGGTCAAGACCAC
CTACAAGGCCAAGAAGCCCGTGCAGCTGCCCGGCGCCTACAACGTCAACATCAAGTTGGACATCACCTCC
CACAACGAGGACTACACCATCGTGGAACAGTACGAACGCGCCGAGGGCCGCCACTCCACCGGCGGCATGG
ACGAGCTGTACAAGTAAACCCAGCTTTCTTGTACAAAGTGGGAATTCCTAGAGCTCGCTGATCAGCCTCG
ACTGTGCCTTCTAGTTGCCAGCCATCTGTTGTTTGCCCCTCCCCCGTGCCTTCCTTGACCCTGGAAGGTG
CCACTCCCACTGTCCTTTCCTAATAAAATGAGGAAATTGCATCGCATTGTCTGAGTAGGTGTCATTCTAT
TCTGGGGGGTGGGGTGGGGCAGGACAGCAAGGGGGAGGATTGGGAAGAGAATAGCAGGCATGCTGGGGAG
GGCCGCAGGAACCCCTAGTGATGGAGTTGGCCACTCCCTCTCTGCGCGCTCGCTCGCTCACTGAGGCCGG
GCGACCAAAGGTCGCCCGACGCCCGGGCTTTGCCCGGGCGGCCTCAGTGAGCGAGCGAGCGCGCAGCTGC
CTGCAGGGGCGCCTGATGCGGTATTTTCTCCTTACGCATCTGTGCGGTATTTCACACCGCATA
[95 nt withheld, positions 5034-5128]
T
[46 nt withheld, positions 5130-5175]
C
[141 nt withheld, positions 5177-5317]
CCTTTGACGTTGGAGTCCACGTTCTTT
[37 nt withheld, positions 5345-5381]
ACTCTATCTCGGGCTATTCTTTTGATTTATAAGGGATTTTGCCGATTTCGGTCTATTGGTTAAAAAATGA
GCTGATTTAACAAAAATTTAACGCGAATTTTAACAAAATATTAACGTTTACAATTTTATGGTGCACTCTC
AGTACAATCTGCTCTGATGCCGCATAGTTAAGCCAGCCCCGACACCCGCCAACACCCGCTGACGCGCCCT
GACGGGCTTGTCTGCTCCCGGCATCCGCTTACAGACAAGCTGTGACCGTCTCCGGGAGCTGCATGTGTCA
GAGGTTTTCACCGTCATCACCGAAACGCGCGAGACGAAAGGGCCTCGTGATACGCCTATTTTTATAGGTT
AATGTCATGATAATAATGGTTTCTTAGACGTCAGGTGGCACTTTTCGGGGAAATGTGCGCGGAACCCCTA
TTTGTTTATTTTTCTAAATACATTCAAATATGTATCCGCTCATGAGACAATAACCCTGATAAATGCTTCA
ATAATATTGAAAAAGGAAGAGTATGAGTATTCAACATTTCCGTGTCGCCCTTATTCCCTTTTTTGCGGCA
TTTTGCCTTCCTGTTTTTGCTCACCCAGAAACGCTGGTGAAAGTAAAAGATGCTGAAGATCAGTTGGGTG
CACGAGTGGGTTACATCGAACTGGATCTCAACAGCGGTAAGATCCTTGAGAGTTTTCGCCCCGAAGAACG
TTTTCCAATGATGAGCACTTTTAAAGTTCTGCTATGTGGCGCGGTATTATCCCGTATTGACGCCGGGCAA
GAGCAACTCGGTCGCCGCATACACTATTCTCAGAATGACTTGGTTGAGTACTCACCAGTCACAGAAAAGC
ATCTTACGGATGGCATGACAGTAAGAGAATTATGCAGTGCTGCCATAACCATGAGTGATAACACTGCGGC
CAACTTACTTCTGACAACGATCGGAGGACCGAAGGAGCTAACCGCTTTTTTGCACAACATGGGGGATCAT
GTAACTCGCCTTGATCGTTGGGAACCGGAGCTGAATGAAGCCATACCAAACGACGAGCGTGACACCACGA
TGCCTGTAGCAATGGCAACAACGTTGCGCAAACTATTAACTGGCGAACTACTTACTCTAGCTTCCCGGCA
ACAATTAATAGACTGGATGGAGGCGGATAAAGTTGCAGGACCACTTCTGCGCTCGGCCCTTCCGGCTGGC
TGGTTTATTGCTGATAAATCTGGAGCCGGTGAGCGTGGAAGCCGCGGTATCATTGCAGCACTGGGGCCAG
ATGGTAAGCCCTCCCGTATCGTAGTTATCTACACGACGGGGAGTCAGGCAACTATGGATGAACGAAATAG
ACAGATCGCTGAGATAGGTGCCTCACTGATTAAGCATTGGTAACTGTCAGACCAAGTTTACTCATATATA
CTTTAGATTGATTTAAAACTTCATTTTTAATTTAAAAGGATCTAGGTGAAGATCCTTTTTGATAATCTCA
TGACCAAAATCCCTTAACGTGAGTTTTCGTTCCACTGAGCGTCAGACCCCGTAGAAAAGATCAAAGGATC
TTCTTGAGATCCTTTTTTTCTGCGCGTAATCTGCTGCTTGCAAACAAAAAAACCACCGCTACCAGCGGTG
GTTTGTTTGCCGGATCAAGAGCTACCAACTCTTTTTCCGAAGGTAACTGGCTTCAGCAGAGCGCAGATAC
CAAATACTGTTCTTCTAGTGTAGCCGTAGTTAGGCCACCACTTCAAGAACTCTGTAGCACCGCCTACATA
CCTCGCTCTGCTAATCCTGTTACCAGTGGCTGCTGCCAGTGGCGATAAGTCGTGTCTTACCGGGTTGGAC
TCAAGACGATAGTTACCGGATAAGGCGCAGCGGTCGGGCTGAACGGGGGGTTCGTGCACACAGCCCAGCT
TGGAGCGAACGACCTACACCGAACTGAGATACCTACAGCGTGAGCTATGAGAAAGCGCCACGCTTCCCGA
AGGGAGAAAGGCGGACAGGTATCCGGTAAGCGGCAGGGTCGGAACAGGAGAGCGCACGAGGGAGCTTCCA
GGGGGAAACGCCTGGTATCTTTATAGTCCTGTCGGGTTTCGCCACCTCTGACTTGAGCGTCGATTTTTGT
GATGCTCGTCAGGGGGGCGGAGCCTATGGAAAAACGCCAGCAACGCGGCCTTTTTACGGTTCCTGGCCTT
TTGCTGGCCTTTTGCTCACATGT
