Features (pLannotate 1.2.2; 18 found; start..end, strand, type, name):
     60..84      +  repeat_region  AAV2 ITR (fragment): inverted terminal repeat of adeno-associated virus serotype 2 inverted
    126..146     +  protein_bind   attB4: mutant version of attB; core recombination site for the Gateway® BP reaction BP Clonase™
    207..510     +  enhancer       CMV enhancer: human cytomegalovirus immediate early enhancer
    511..714     +  promoter       CMV promoter: human cytomegalovirus (CMV) immediate early promoter
    736..756     +  protein_bind   attB1: mutant version of attB; core recombination site for the Gateway® BP reaction BP Clonase™
    802..3699    +  CDS            RfxCas13d: RNA-targeting Type VI CRISPR protein from Ruminococcus flavefaciens strain XPD3002 (Konermann et al., 2018)
   3739..3765    +  CDS            3xHA (fragment): three tandem HA epitope tags
   3835..4542    +  CDS            mCherry: mCherry is a basic (constitutively fluorescent) red fluorescent protein published in 2004, derived from Discosoma sp.. It is reported to be a very rapidly-maturing monomer with low acid sensitivity.
   4549..4569    -  protein_bind   attB2: mutant version of attB; core recombination site for the Gateway® BP reaction BP Clonase™
   4600..4711    +  polyA_signal   bGH poly(A) signal: bovine growth hormone polyadenylation signal
   4850..4877    -  repeat_region  AAV2 ITR (fragment): inverted terminal repeat of adeno-associated virus serotype 2 inverted
   4960..5011    -  misc_feature   bom (fragment): basis of mobility region from pBR322
   5030..5485    +  rep_origin     f1 ori (sequence partly withheld): f1 bacteriophage origin of replication; arrow indicates direction of (+) strand synthesis
   5486..5535    -  misc_feature   bom (fragment): basis of mobility region from pBR322
   5637..5672    -  CDS            rop (fragment): Rop protein, which maintains plasmids at low copy number; rop
   5767..5871    +  promoter       AmpR promoter: bla
   5872..6732    +  CDS            AmpR: β-lactamase; bla; confers resistance to ampicillin, carbenicillin, and related antibiotics
   6903..7491    +  rep_origin     ori: high-copy-number ColE1/pMB1/pBR322/pUC origin of replication
>Addgene plasmid #203442 | pC129: pAAV.CMV-CasRx mCh Sequencing Result | analyzer sequence | sequence record 401355
CCTGCAGGCAGCTGCGCKCTYKYYCGCTYACTSAKSCYKGGCGACCTTTRGWCSSCMKRCCTCAGTGAGC
GAGCGAGCGCGCAGAGAGGGAGTGGCCAACTCCATCACTAGGGGTTCCTTCTAGACAACTTTGTATAGAA
AAGTTGTAGTTATTAATAGTAATCAATTACGGGGTCATTAGTTCATAGCCCATATATGGAGTTCCGCGTT
ACATAACTTACGGTAAATGGCCCGCCTGGCTGACCGCCCAACGACCCCCGCCCATTGACGTCAATAATGA
CGTATGTTCCCATAGTAACGCCAATAGGGACTTTCCATTGACGTCAATGGGTGGAGTATTTACGGTAAAC
TGCCCACTTGGCAGTACATCAAGTGTATCATATGCCAAGTACGCCCCCTATTGACGTCAATGACGGTAAA
TGGCCCGCCTGGCATTATGCCCAGTACATGACCTTATGGGACTTTCCTACTTGGCAGTACATCTACGTAT
TAGTCATCGCTATTACCATGGTGATGCGGTTTTGGCAGTACATCAATGGGCGTGGATAGCGGTTTGACTC
ACGGGGATTTCCAAGTCTCCACCCCATTGACGTCAATGGGAGTTTGTTTTGGCACCAAAATCAACGGGAC
TTTCCAAAATGTCGTAACAACTCCGCCCCATTGACGCAAATGGGCGGTAGGCGTGTACGGTGGGAGGTCT
ATATAAGCAGAGCTGGTTTAGTGAACCGTCAGATCCAAGTTTGTACAAAAAAGCAGGCTGCCACCATGAG
CCCCAAGAAGAAGAGAAAGGTGGAGGCCAGCATCGAAAAAAAAAAGTCCTTCGCCAAGGGCATGGGCGTG
AAGTCCACACTCGTGTCCGGCTCCAAAGTGTACATGACAACCTTCGCCGAAGGCAGCGACGCCAGGCTGG
AAAAGATCGTGGAGGGCGACAGCATCAGGAGCGTGAATGAGGGCGAGGCCTTCAGCGCTGAAATGGCCGA
TAAAAACGCCGGCTATAAGATCGGCAACGCCAAATTCAGCCATCCTAAGGGCTACGCCGTGGTGGCTAAC
AACCCTCTGTATACAGGACCCGTCCAGCAGGATATGCTCGGCCTGAAGGAAACTCTGGAAAAGAGGTACT
TCGGCGAGAGCGCTGATGGCAATGACAATATTTGTATCCAGGTGATCCATAACATCCTGGACATTGAAAA
AATCCTCGCCGAATACATTACCAACGCCGCCTACGCCGTCAACAATATCTCCGGCCTGGATAAGGACATT
ATTGGATTCGGCAAGTTCTCCACAGTGTATACCTACGACGAATTCAAAGACCCCGAGCACCATAGGGCCG
CTTTCAACAATAACGATAAGCTCATCAACGCCATCAAGGCCCAGTATGACGAGTTCGACAACTTCCTCGA
TAACCCCAGACTCGGCTATTTCGGCCAGGCCTTTTTCAGCAAGGAGGGCAGAAATTACATCATCAATTAC
GGCAACGAATGCTATGACATTCTGGCCCTCCTGAGCGGACTGAGGCACTGGGTGGTCCATAACAACGAAG
AAGAGTCCAGGATCTCCAGGACCTGGCTCTACAACCTCGATAAGAACCTCGACAACGAATACATCTCCAC
CCTCAACTACCTCTACGACAGGATCACCAATGAGCTGACCAACTCCTTCTCCAAGAACTCCGCCGCCAAC
GTGAACTATATTGCCGAAACTCTGGGAATCAACCCTGCCGAATTCGCCGAACAATATTTCAGATTCAGCA
TTATGAAAGAGCAGAAAAACCTCGGATTCAATATCACCAAGCTCAGGGAAGTGATGCTGGACAGGAAGGA
TATGTCCGAGATCAGGAAAAATCATAAGGTGTTCGACTCCATCAGGACCAAGGTCTACACCATGATGGAC
TTTGTGATTTATAGGTATTACATCGAAGAGGATGCCAAGGTGGCTGCCGCCAATAAGTCCCTCCCCGATA
ATGAGAAGTCCCTGAGCGAGAAGGATATCTTTGTGATTAACCTGAGGGGCTCCTTCAACGACGACCAGAA
GGATGCCCTCTACTACGATGAAGCTAATAGAATTTGGAGAAAGCTCGAAAATATCATGCACAACATCAAG
GAATTTAGGGGAAACAAGACAAGAGAGTATAAGAAGAAGGACGCCCCTAGACTGCCCAGAATCCTGCCCG
CTGGCCGTGATGTTTCCGCCTTCAGCAAACTCATGTATGCCCTGACCATGTTCCTGGATGGCAAGGAGAT
CAACGACCTCCTGACCACCCTGATTAATAAATTCGATAACATCCAGAGCTTCCTGAAGGTGATGCCTCTC
ATCGGAGTCAACGCTAAGTTCGTGGAGGAATACGCCTTTTTCAAAGACTCCGCCAAGATCGCCGATGAGC
TGAGGCTGATCAAGTCCTTCGCTAGAATGGGAGAACCTATTGCCGATGCCAGGAGGGCCATGTATATCGA
CGCCATCCGTATTTTAGGAACCAACCTGTCCTATGATGAGCTCAAGGCCCTCGCCGACACCTTTTCCCTG
GACGAGAACGGAAACAAGCTCAAGAAAGGCAAGCACGGCATGAGAAATTTCATTATTAATAACGTGATCA
GCAATAAAAGGTTCCACTACCTGATCAGATACGGTGATCCTGCCCACCTCCATGAGATCGCCAAAAACGA
GGCCGTGGTGAAGTTCGTGCTCGGCAGGATCGCTGACATCCAGAAAAAACAGGGCCAGAACGGCAAGAAC
CAGATCGACAGGTACTACGAAACTTGTATCGGAAAGGATAAGGGCAAGAGCGTGAGCGAAAAGGTGGACG
CTCTCACAAAGATCATCACCGGAATGAACTACGACCAATTCGACAAGAAAAGGAGCGTCATTGAGGACAC
CGGCAGGGAAAACGCCGAGAGGGAGAAGTTTAAAAAGATCATCAGCCTGTACCTCACCGTGATCTACCAC
ATCCTCAAGAATATTGTCAATATCAACGCCAGGTACGTCATCGGATTCCATTGCGTCGAGCGTGATGCTC
AACTGTACAAGGAGAAAGGCTACGACATCAATCTCAAGAAACTGGAAGAGAAGGGATTCAGCTCCGTCAC
CAAGCTCTGCGCTGGCATTGATGAAACTGCCCCCGATAAGAGAAAGGACGTGGAAAAGGAGATGGCTGAA
AGAGCCAAGGAGAGCATTGACAGCCTCGAGAGCGCCAACCCCAAGCTGTATGCCAATTACATCAAATACA
GCGACGAGAAGAAAGCCGAGGAGTTCACCAGGCAGATTAACAGGGAGAAGGCCAAAACCGCCCTGAACGC
CTACCTGAGGAACACCAAGTGGAATGTGATCATCAGGGAGGACCTCCTGAGAATTGACAACAAGACATGT
ACCCTGTTCAGAAACAAGGCCGTCCACCTGGAAGTGGCCAGGTATGTCCACGCCTATATCAACGACATTG
CCGAGGTCAATTCCTACTTCCAACTGTACCATTACATCATGCAGAGAATTATCATGAATGAGAGGTACGA
GAAAAGCAGCGGAAAGGTGTCCGAGTACTTCGACGCTGTGAATGACGAGAAGAAGTACAACGATAGGCTC
CTGAAACTGCTGTGTGTGCCTTTCGGCTACTGTATCCCCAGGTTTAAGAACCTGAGCATCGAGGCCCTGT
TCGATAGGAACGAGGCCGCCAAGTTCGACAAGGAGAAAAAGAAGGTGTCCGGCAATTCCGGATCCGGACC
TAAGAAAAAGAGGAAGGTGGCGGCCGCTTACCCATACGATGTTCCAGATTACGCTGCTAGCGGCAGTGGA
GAGGGCAGAGGAAGTCTGCTAACATGCGGTGACGTCGAGGAGAATCCTGGCCCAATGGTGAGCAAGGGCG
AGGAGGATAACATGGCCATCATCAAGGAGTTCATGCGCTTCAAGGTGCACATGGAGGGCTCCGTGAACGG
CCACGAGTTCGAGATCGAGGGCGAGGGCGAGGGCCGCCCCTACGAGGGCACCCAGACCGCCAAGCTGAAG
GTGACCAAGGGTGGCCCCCTGCCCTTCGCCTGGGACATCCTGTCCCCTCAGTTCATGTACGGCTCCAAGG
CCTACGTGAAGCACCCCGCCGACATCCCCGACTACTTGAAGCTGTCCTTCCCCGAGGGCTTCAAGTGGGA
GCGCGTGATGAACTTCGAGGACGGCGGCGTGGTGACCGTGACCCAGGACTCCTCCCTGCAGGACGGCGAG
TTCATCTACAAGGTGAAGCTGCGCGGCACCAACTTCCCCTCCGACGGCCCCGTAATGCAGAAGAAGACCA
TGGGCTGGGAGGCCTCCTCCGAGCGGATGTACCCCGAGGACGGCGCCCTGAAGGGCGAGATCAAGCAGAG
GCTGAAGCTGAAGGACGGCGGCCACTACGACGCTGAGGTCAAGACCACCTACAAGGCCAAGAAGCCCGTG
CAGCTGCCCGGCGCCTACAACGTCAACATCAAGTTGGACATCACCTCCCACAACGAGGACTACACCATCG
TGGAACAGTACGAACGCGCCGAGGGCCGCCACTCCACCGGCGGCATGGACGAGCTGTACAAGTAAACCCA
GCTTTCTTGTACAAAGTGGGAATTCCTAGAGCTCGCTGATCAGCCTCGACTGTGCCTTCTAGTTGCCAGC
CATCTGTTGTTTGCCCCTCCCCCGTGCCTTCCTTGACCCTGGAAGGTGCCACTCCCACTGTCCTTTCCTA
ATAAAATGAGGAAATTGCATCGCATTGTCTGAGTAGGTGTCATTCTATTCTGGGGGGTGGGGTGGGGCAG
GACAGCAAGGGGGAGGATTGGGAAGAGAATAGCAGGCATGCTGGGGAGGGCCGCAGGAACCCCTAGTGAT
GGAGTTGGCCACTCCCTCTCTGCGCGCTCGCTCGCTCACTGAGGCCGGGCGACCAAAGGTCGCCYGWYRC
CCGGGCTTTGSMCGGRMGRCSWCAGTKAGCGRGCRAGNGCGCAGCTGCCTGCAGGGGCGCCTGATGCGGT
ATTTTCTCCTTACGCATCTGTGCGGTATTTCACACCGCATA
[95 nt withheld, positions 5012-5106]
Y
[46 nt withheld, positions 5108-5153]
C
[141 nt withheld, positions 5155-5295]
CCTTTGACGTTGGAGTCCACGTTCTTT
[37 nt withheld, positions 5323-5359]
ACTCTATCTCGGGCTATTCTTTTGATTTATAAGGGATTTTGCCGATTTCGGTCTATTGGTTAAAAAATGA
GCTGATTTAACAAAAATTTAACGCGAATTTTAACAAAATATTAACGTTTACAATTTTATGGTGCACTCTC
AGTACAATCTGCTCTGATGCCGCATAGTTAAGCCAGCCCCGACACCCGCCAACACCCGCTGACGCGCCCT
GACGGGCTTGTCTGCTCCCGGCATCCGCTTACAGACAAGCTGTGACCGTCTCCGGGAGCTGCATGTGTCA
GAGGTTTTCACCGTCATCACCGAAACGCGCGAGACGAAAGGGCCTCGTGATACGCCTATTTTTATAGGTT
AATGTCATGATAATAATGGTTTCTTAGACGTCAGGTGGCACTTTTCGGGGAAATGTGCGCGGAACCCCTA
TTTGTTTATTTTTCTAAATACATTCAAATATGTATCCGCTCATGAGACAATAACCCTGATAAATGCTTCA
ATAATATTGAAAAAGGAAGAGTATGAGTATTCAACATTTCCGTGTCGCCCTTATTCCCTTTTTTGCGGCA
TTTTGCCTTCCTGTTTTTGCTCACCCAGAAACGCTGGTGAAAGTAAAAGATGCTGAAGATCAGTTGGGTG
CACGAGTGGGTTACATCGAACTGGATCTCAACAGCGGTAAGATCCTTGAGAGTTTTCGCCCCGAAGAACG
TTTTCCAATGATGAGCACTTTTAAAGTTCTGCTATGTGGCGCGGTATTATCCCGTATTGACGCCGGGCAA
GAGCAACTCGGTCGCCGCATACACTATTCTCAGAATGACTTGGTTGAGTACTCACCAGTCACAGAAAAGC
ATCTTACGGATGGCATGACAGTAAGAGAATTATGCAGTGCTGCCATAACCATGAGTGATAACACTGCGGC
CAACTTACTTCTGACAACGATCGGAGGACCGAAGGAGCTAACCGCTTTTTTGCACAACATGGGGGATCAT
GTAACTCGCCTTGATCGTTGGGAACCGGAGCTGAATGAAGCCATACCAAACGACGAGCGTGACACCACGA
TGCCTGTAGCAATGGCAACAACGTTGCGCAAACTATTAACTGGCGAACTACTTACTCTAGCTTCCCGGCA
ACAATTAATAGACTGGATGGAGGCGGATAAAGTTGCAGGACCACTTCTGCGCTCGGCCCTTCCGGCTGGC
TGGTTTATTGCTGATAAATCTGGAGCCGGTGAGCGTGGAAGCCGCGGTATCATTGCAGCACTGGGGCCAG
ATGGTAAGCCCTCCCGTATCGTAGTTATCTACACGACGGGGAGTCAGGCAACTATGGATGAACGAAATAG
ACAGATCGCTGAGATAGGTGCCTCACTGATTAAGCATTGGTAACTGTCAGACCAAGTTTACTCATATATA
CTTTAGATTGATTTAAAACTTCATTTTTAATTTAAAAGGATCTAGGTGAAGATCCTTTTTGATAATCTCA
TGACCAAAATCCCTTAACGTGAGTTTTCGTTCCACTGAGCGTCAGACCCCGTAGAAAAGATCAAAGGATC
TTCTTGAGATCCTTTTTTTCTGCGCGTAATCTGCTGCTTGCAAACAAAAAAACCACCGCTACCAGCGGTG
GTTTGTTTGCCGGATCAAGAGCTACCAACTCTTTTTCCGAAGGTAACTGGCTTCAGCAGAGCGCAGATAC
CAAATACTGTTCTTCTAGTGTAGCCGTAGTTAGGCCACCACTTCAAGAACTCTGTAGCACCGCCTACATA
CCTCGCTCTGCTAATCCTGTTACCAGTGGCTGCTGCCAGTGGCGATAAGTCGTGTCTTACCGGGTTGGAC
TCAAGACGATAGTTACCGGATAAGGCGCAGCGGTCGGGCTGAACGGGGGGTTCGTGCACACAGCCCAGCT
TGGAGCGAACGACCTACACCGAACTGAGATACCTACAGCGTGAGCTATGAGAAAGCGCCACGCTTCCCGA
AGGGAGAAAGGCGGACAGGTATCCGGTAAGCGGCAGGGTCGGAACAGGAGAGCGCACGAGGGAGCTTCCA
GGGGGAAACGCCTGGTATCTTTATAGTCCTGTCGGGTTTCGCCACCTCTGACTTGAGCGTCGATTTTTGT
GATGCTCGTCAGGGGGGCGGAGCCTATGGAAAAACGCCAGCAACGCGGCCTTTTTACGGTTCCTGGCCTT
TTGCTGGCCTTTTGCTCACATGT
